>Addgene plasmid #106765 | gh94 | addgene full sequence | sequence record 221112 | Addgene Assembled Full Sequence
CTAAATTGTAAGCGTTAATATTTTGTTAAAATTCGCGTTAAATTTTTGTTAAATCAGCTCATTTTTTAAC
CAATAGGCCGAAATCGGCAAAATCCCTTATAAATCAAAAGAATAGACCGAGATAGGGTTGAGTGGCCGCT
ACAGGGCGCTCCCATTCGCCATTCAGGCTGCGCAACTGTTGGGAAGGGCGTTTCGGTGCGGGCCTCTTCG
CTATTACGCCAGCTGGCGAAAGGGGGATGTGCTGCAAGGCGATTAAGTTGGGTAACGCCAGGGTTTTCCC
AGTCACGACGTTGTAAAACGACGGCCAGTGAGCGCGACGTAATACGACTCACTATAGGGCGAATTGGCGG
AAGGCCGTCAAGGCCACGTGTCTTGTCCAGAGCTCGATATCGAATTCGAGGGCCTATTTCCCATGATTCC
TTCATATTTGCATATACGATACAAGGCTGTTAGAGAGATAATTGGAATTAATTTGACTGTAAACACAAAG
ATATTAGTACAAAATACGTGACGTAGAAAGTAATAATTTCTTGGGTAGTTTGCAGTTTTAAAATTATGTT
TTAAAATGGACTATCATATGCTTACCGTAACTTGAAAGTATTTCGATTTCTTGGCTTTATATATCTTGTG
GAAAGGACGAAACACCGGGACCACCAGAGCATAATGGTTTTAGAGCTAGAAATAGCAAGTTAAAATAAGG
CTAGTCCGTTATCAACTTGAAAAAGTGGCACCGAGTCGGTGCTTTTTTTGGTACCTGGAGCACAAGACTG
GCCTCATGGGCCTTCCGCTCACTGCCCGCTTTCCAGTCGGGAAACCTGTCGTGCCAGCTGCATTAACATG
GTCATAGCTGTTTCCTTGCGTATTGGGCGCTCTCCGCTTCCTCGCTCACTGACTCGCTGCGCTCGGTCGT
TCGGGTAAAGCCTGGGGTGCCTAATGAGCAAAAGGCCAGCAAAAGGCCAGGAACCGTAAAAAGGCCGCGT
TGCTGGCGTTTTTCCATAGGCTCCGCCCCCCTGACGAGCATCACAAAAATCGACGCTCAAGTCAGAGGTG
GCGAAACCCGACAGGACTATAAAGATACCAGGCGTTTCCCCCTGGAAGCTCCCTCGTGCGCTCTCCTGTT
CCGACCCTGCCGCTTACCGGATACCTGTCCGCCTTTCTCCCTTCGGGAAGCGTGGCGCTTTCTCATAGCT
CACGCTGTAGGTATCTCAGTTCGGTGTAGGTCGTTCGCTCCAAGCTGGGCTGTGTGCACGAACCCCCCGT
TCAGCCCGACCGCTGCGCCTTATCCGGTAACTATCGTCTTGAGTCCAACCCGGTAAGACACGACTTATCG
CCACTGGCAGCAGCCACTGGTAACAGGATTAGCAGAGCGAGGTATGTAGGCGGTGCTACAGAGTTCTTGA
AGTGGTGGCCTAACTACGGCTACACTAGAAGAACAGTATTTGGTATCTGCGCTCTGCTGAAGCCAGTTAC
CTTCGGAAAAAGAGTTGGTAGCTCTTGATCCGGCAAACAAACCACCGCTGGTAGCGGTGGTTTTTTTGTT
TGCAAGCAGCAGATTACGCGCAGAAAAAAAGGATCTCAAGAAGATCCTTTGATCTTTTCTACGGGGTCTG
ACGCTCAGTGGAACGAAAACTCACGTTAAGGGATTTTGGTCATGAGATTATCAAAAAGGATCTTCACCTA
GATCCTTTTAAATTAAAAATGAAGTTTTAAATCAATCTAAAGTATATATGAGTAAACTTGGTCTGACAGT
TACCAATGCTTAATCAGTGAGGCACCTATCTCAGCGATCTGTCTATTTCGTTCATCCATAGTTGCCTGAC
TCCCCGTCGTGTAGATAACTACGATACGGGAGGGCTTACCATCTGGCCCCAGTGCTGCAATGATACCGCG
AGAACCACGCTCACCGGCTCCAGATTTATCAGCAATAAACCAGCCAGCCGGAAGGGCCGAGCGCAGAAGT
GGTCCTGCAACTTTATCCGCCTCCATCCAGTCTATTAATTGTTGCCGGGAAGCTAGAGTAAGTAGTTCGC
CAGTTAATAGTTTGCGCAACGTTGTTGCCATTGCTACAGGCATCGTGGTGTCACGCTCGTCGTTTGGTAT
GGCTTCATTCAGCTCCGGTTCCCAACGATCAAGGCGAGTTACATGATCCCCCATGTTGTGCAAAAAAGCG
GTTAGCTCCTTCGGTCCTCCGATCGTTGTCAGAAGTAAGTTGGCCGCAGTGTTATCACTCATGGTTATGG
CAGCACTGCATAATTCTCTTACTGTCATGCCATCCGTAAGATGCTTTTCTGTGACTGGTGAGTACTCAAC
CAAGTCATTCTGAGAATAGTGTATGCGGCGACCGAGTTGCTCTTGCCCGGCGTCAATACGGGATAATACC
GCGCCACATAGCAGAACTTTAAAAGTGCTCATCATTGGAAAACGTTCTTCGGGGCGAAAACTCTCAAGGA
TCTTACCGCTGTTGAGATCCAGTTCGATGTAACCCACTCGTGCACCCAACTGATCTTCAGCATCTTTTAC
TTTCACCAGCGTTTCTGGGTGAGCAAAAACAGGAAGGCAAAATGCCGCAAAAAAGGGAATAAGGGCGACA
CGGAAATGTTGAATACTCATACTCTTCCTTTTTCAATATTATTGAAGCATTTATCAGGGTTATTGTCTCA
TGAGCGGATACATATTTGAATGTATTTAGAAAAATAAACAAATAGGGGTTCCGCGCACATTTCCCCGAAA
AGTGCCAC
Features (pLannotate 1.2.2; 10 found; start..end, strand, type, name):
      3..134     -  rep_origin     M13 ori (fragment): M13 bacteriophage origin of replication; arrow indicates direction of (+) strand synthesis
    155..311     -  CDS            lacZα (fragment): LacZα fragment of β-galactosidase; lacZ fragment
    320..338     +  promoter       T7 promoter: promoter for bacteriophage T7 RNA polymerase
    398..638     +  promoter       U6 promoter: RNA polymerase III promoter for human U6 snRNA
    667..742     +  misc_RNA       gRNA scaffold: guide RNA scaffold for the Streptococcus pyogenes CRISPR/Cas9 system
    789..836     -  CDS            lacI (fragment): lac repressor; lacI; The lac repressor binds to the lac operator to inhibit transcription in E. coli. This inhibition can be relieved by adding lactose or isopropyl-β-D-thiogalactopyranoside (IPTG).
    873..913     -  rep_origin     RSF ori (fragment): Plasmids containing the RSF 1030 origin of replication can be propagated in E. coli cells that contain additional plasmids with compatible origins.
    991..1579    -  rep_origin     ori: high-copy-number ColE1/pMB1/pBR322/pUC origin of replication
   1750..2610    -  CDS            AmpR: β-lactamase; bla; confers resistance to ampicillin, carbenicillin, and related antibiotics
   2611..2715    -  promoter       AmpR promoter: bla
