[The description below was written by a language model from this plasmid's Addgene catalogue record and pLannotate feature annotations shown in this document.]
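Description:
gh94 is a small (about 2.7 kb) mammalian guide RNA expression plasmid built on the EPB104 backbone. It carries a single CRISPR guide directed against human FUT10, a fucosyltransferase gene. It belongs to a validated gRNA collection covering the human glycosyltransferase genes. The plasmid is propagated in E. coli at high copy through a ColE1/pUC-type origin and is selected with ampicillin via the β-lactamase gene and its native promoter.

The functional cassette consists of a human U6 RNA polymerase III promoter followed by a short gap and then the Streptococcus pyogenes Cas9 gRNA scaffold. The gap lies where the 20-nt FUT10 targeting spacer would be expected, although the feature table does not annotate the spacer itself. Transcription from U6 should therefore yield a complete single guide RNA that can direct SpCas9 to the FUT10 locus. No Cas9 coding sequence, mammalian selection marker or reporter is annotated, so the nuclease has to be supplied separately, for example from a co-transfected plasmid or a Cas9-expressing cell line.

A T7 promoter sits upstream of the U6 cassette, close to the listed sequencing primer site. The remaining annotations are partial M13 origin, lacZα, lacI and RSF origin fragments, which are most likely remnants of the parental cloning vector rather than functional elements. The insert was introduced by restriction cloning, but the record does not state the sites used. The construct is typically used for knockout or editing of FUT10 in human cells, for instance in glycosylation studies.
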