Addgene plasmid #106765: gh94
Purpose: expression of gRNA targeting FUT10
Depositing lab: Eric-Paul Bennett. Depositing organization: University of Copenhagen. Publication: A validated gRNA library for CRISPR/Cas9 targeting of the human glycosyltransferase genome. Narimatsu Y, Joshi HJ, Zhang Y, Gomes C, Chen YH, Lorenzetti F, Furukawa S, Schjoldager K, Hansen L, Clausen H, Bennett EP, Wandall HH. Glycobiology. 2018 Jan 5. pii: 4791732. doi: 10.1093/glycob/cwx101. PubMed 29315387.
Backbone
  Vector backbone: EPB104
  Backbone manufacturer: Eric-Paul Bennett (Addgene plasmid # 68369)
  Backbone size w/o insert (bp): 2376
  Vector type: Mammalian Expression
Growth in bacteria
  Bacterial resistance: Ampicillin, 100 μg/mL
  Growth temperature: 37°C
  Growth strain: DH5alpha
  Copy number: High Copy
Gene/Insert
  Gene/Insert name: FUT10
  gRNA/shRNA sequence: GGGACCACCAGAGCATAATG
  Species: H. sapiens (human)
  Entrez Gene: FUT10 (a.k.a. MGC11141)
  Cloning method: Restriction Enzyme; 5′ cloning site unknown (unknown if destroyed); 3′ cloning site unknown (unknown if destroyed)
  Sequencing primers: 5′ T7NP
Terms and licenses: Academic/Nonprofit Terms; Industry Terms: Not Available to Industry
How to cite: gh94 was a gift from Eric-Paul Bennett (Addgene plasmid # 106765 ; http://n2t.net/addgene:106765 ; RRID:Addgene_106765)
