>Addgene plasmid #106765 | gh94 | addgene partial sequence | sequence record 221113 | hU6-F 5'-GAGGGCCTATTTCCCATGATT-3'
AATTGGAATTAATTTGACTGTAAACACAAAGATATTAGTACAAAATACGTGACGTAGAAAGTAATAATTT
CTTGGGTAGTTTGCAGTTTTAAAATTATGTTTTAAAATGGACTATCATATGCTTACCGTAACTTGAAAGT
ATTTCGATTTCTTGGCTTTATATATCTTGTGGAAAGGACGAAACACCGGGACCACCAGAGCATAATGGTT
TTAGAGCTAGAAATAGCAAGTTAAAATAAGGCTAGTCCGTTATCAACTTGAAAAAGTGGCACCGAGTCGG
TGCTTTTTTTGGTACCTGGAGCACAAGACTGGCCTCATGGGCCTTCCGCTCACTGCCCGCTTTCCAGTCG
GGAAACCTGTCGTGCCAGCTGCATTAACATGGTCATAGCTGTTTCCTTGCGTATTGGGCGCTCTCCGCTT
CCTCGCTCACTGACTCGCTGCGCTCGGTCGTTCGGGTAAAGCCTGGGGTGCCTAATGAGCAAAAGGCCAG
CAAAAGGCCAGGAACCGTAAAAAGGCCGCGTTGCTGGCGTTTTTCCATAGGCTCCGCCCCCCTGACGAGC
ATCACAAAAATCGACGCTCAAGTCAGAGGTGGCGAAACCCGACAGGACTATAAAGATACCAGGCGTTTCC
CCCTGGAAGCTCCCTCGTGCGCTCTCCTGTTCCGACCCTGCCGCTTACCGGATACCTGTCCGCCTTTCTC
CCTTCGGGAAGCGTGGCGCTTTCTCATAGCTCACGCTGTAGGTATCTCAGTTCGGTGTAGGTCGTTCGCT
CCAAGCTGGGCTGTGTGCACGAACCCCCCGTTCAGCCCGACCGCTGCGCCTTATCCGGTAACTATCGTCT
TGAGTCCAACCCGGTAAGACACGACTTATCGCCACTGGCAGCAGCCACTGGTAACAGGATTAGCAGAGCG
AGGTATGTAGGCGGTGCTACAGAGTTCTTGAAGTGGTGGCCTAACTACGGCTACACTAGAAGAA
